>Addgene plasmid #11942 | pcDNA3.1/HisC 14-3-3 epsilon wt | addgene partial sequence | sequence record 18543 | CMV-F 5'-CGCAAATGGGCGGTAGGCGTG-3'
TCTCTGGCTACTAGAGACCCACTGCTTACTGGCTTATCGAAATTAATACGACTCACTATAGGGAGACCCA
AGCTGGCTAGCGTTTAAACTTAAGCTTACCATGGGGGGTTCTCATCATCATCATCATCATGGTATGGCTA
GCATGACTGGTGGACAGCAAATGGGTCGGGATCTGTACGACGATGACGATAAGGTACCAGGATCCACCAT
GGATGATCGGGAGGATCTGGTGTACCAGGCGAAGCTGGCAGAGCAGGCCGAGCGATACGACGAAATGGTG
GAATCAATGAAGAAAGTAGCAGGAATGGACGTGGAGCTGACAGTTGAAGAACGAAACCTTTTATCTGTTG
CATATAAAAATGTGATTGGAGCCAGAAGAGCATCCTGGAGAATAATCAGCAGCATTGAACAGAAGGAAGA
AAACAAGGGAGGAGAGGACAAATTAAAGATGATTCGGGAGTACCGGCAAATGGTTGAAACTGAGCTCAAG
TTAATCTGTTGTGACATTCTGGATGTACTGGACAAGCACCTCATTCCAGCAGCTAACACTGGCGAGTCCA
AGGTTTTCTATTATAAAATGAAAGGGGACTACCACAGGTATCTGGCTGAGTTTGCCACAGGAAACGACAG
GAAGGAGGCAGCAGAGAACAGCCTTGTGGCTTACAAAGCTGCTAGTGACATTGCGATGAC
