[The description below was written by a language model from this plasmid's Addgene catalogue record.]
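Description:
pcDNA3.1/HisC 14-3-3 epsilon wt is a mammalian expression plasmid built on the commercial pcDNA3.1 His C backbone (about 5.5 kb without insert). It is propagated in E. coli as a high-copy plasmid under ampicillin selection. It also carries a neomycin resistance marker, so transfected mammalian cells can be selected with G418, for example to derive stable lines. No feature table accompanies the record, and the promoter is not listed explicitly. Vectors of the pcDNA3.1 family generally drive expression from the CMV immediate-early promoter, with a T7 promoter upstream of the cloning site, which fits the T7 primer listed for 5′ sequencing.

The insert is the wild-type rat Ywhae coding sequence, encoding the epsilon isoform of the 14-3-3 family of phosphoserine/phosphothreonine-binding adaptor proteins. It is roughly 800 bp and was cloned between BamHI and XhoI sites, both of which remain intact, so the fragment can be excised or transferred. The backbone supplies an N-terminal polyhistidine tag that is fused in frame to the insert, which allows the expressed protein to be detected or recovered by metal-affinity methods.

The associated publication concerns the movement of 14-3-3 proteins into the nucleus and their role in nucleocytoplasmic transport. This suggests the construct was used to express tagged wild-type 14-3-3 epsilon in mammalian cells for localisation and ligand-binding studies. The "wt" in the name suggests it may serve as a reference alongside mutant versions, although the record does not describe any.
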