Addgene plasmid #11942: pcDNA3.1/HisC 14-3-3 epsilon wt
Depositing lab: Michael Yaffe. Depositing organization: Massachusetts Institute of Technology. Publication: 14-3-3 transits to the nucleus and participates in dynamic nucleocytoplasmic transport. Brunet A, Kanai F, Stehn J, Xu J, Sarbassova D, Frangioni JV, Dalal SN, DeCaprio JA, Greenberg ME, Yaffe MB. J Cell Biol. 2002 Mar 4. 156(5):817-28. 10.1083/jcb.200112059 PubMed 11864996.
Backbone
  Vector backbone: pcDNA3.1 His C
  Backbone manufacturer: Invitrogen
  Backbone size w/o insert (bp): 5514
  Vector type: Mammalian Expression
  Selectable markers: Neomycin (select with G418)
Growth in bacteria
  Bacterial resistance: Ampicillin, 100 μg/mL
  Growth temperature: 37°C
  Growth strain: DH5alpha
  Copy number: High Copy
Gene/Insert
  Gene/Insert name: Ywhae (alt name: 14-3-3 epsilon)
  Species: R. norvegicus (rat)
  Insert size (bp): 800
  Entrez Gene: Ywhae (a.k.a. 14-3-3e)
  Tag / fusion protein: His (N terminal on backbone)
  Cloning method: Restriction Enzyme; 5′ cloning site BamHI (not destroyed); 3′ cloning site XhoI (not destroyed)
  Sequencing primers: 5′ T7
Terms and licenses: Academic/Nonprofit Terms; Industry Terms: Not Available to Industry
How to cite: pcDNA3.1/HisC 14-3-3 epsilon wt was a gift from Michael Yaffe (Addgene plasmid # 11942 ; http://n2t.net/addgene:11942 ; RRID:Addgene_11942)
